>Addgene plasmid #161700 | IDG_GPR89B_OE_1 | addgene full sequence | sequence record 334573 | Addgene NGS Result
GGTAAATGGCCCGCCTGGCATTATGCCCAGTACATGACCTTATGGGACTTTCCTACTTGGCAGTACATCT
ACGTATTAGTCATCGCTATTACCATGGTGATGCGGTTTTGGCAGTACATCAATGGGCGTGGATAGCGGTT
TGACTCACGGGGATTTCCAAGTCTCCACCCCATTGACGTCAATGGGAGTTTGTTTTGGCACCAAAATCAA
CGGGACTTTCCAAAATGTCGTAACAACTCCGCCCCATTGACGCAAATGGGCGGTAGGCGTGTACGGTGGG
AGGTCTATATAAGCAGAGCTCTCTGGCTAACTGTCGGGATCAACAAGTTTGTACAAAAAAGCAGAAGGGC
CGTCAAGGCCCACCATGAGTTTCCTGATCGACTCCAGCATCATGATTACCTCCCAGATACTATTTTTTGG
ATTTGGGTGGCTTTTCTTCATGCGCCAATTGTTTAAAGACTATGAGATACGTCAGTATGTTGTACAGGTG
ATCTTCTCCGTGACGTTTGCATTTTCTTGCACCATGTTTGAGCTCATCATCTTTGAAATCTTAGGAGTAT
TGAATAGCAGCTCCCGTTATTTTCACTGGAAAATGAACCTGTGTGTAATTCTGCTGATCCTGGTTTTCAT
GGTGCCTTTTTACATTGGCTATTTTATTGTGAGCAATATCCGACTACTGCATAAACAACGACTGCTTTTT
TCCTGTCTCTTATGGCTGACCTTTATGTATTTCTTCTGGAAACTAGGAGATCCCTTTCCCATTCTCAGCC
CAAAACATGGGATCTTATCCATAGAACAGCTCATCAGCCGGGTTGGTGTGATTGGAGTGACTCTCATGGC
TCTTCTTTCTGGATTTGGTGCTGTCAACTGCCCATACACTTACATGTCTTACTTCCTCAGGAATGTGACT
GACACGGATATTCTAGCCCTGGAACGGCGACTGCTGCAAACCATGGATATGATCATAAGCAAAAAGAAAA
GGATGGCAATGGCACGGAGAACAATGTTCCAGAAGGGGGAAGTGCATAACAAACCATCAGGTTTCTGGGG
AATGATAAAAAGTGTTACCACTTCAGCATCAGGAAGTGAAAATCTTACTCTTATTCAACAGGAAGTGGAT
GCTTTGGAAGAATTAAGCAGGCAGCTTTTTCTGGAAACAGCTGATCTATATGCTACCAAGGAGAGAATAG
AATACTCCAAAACCTTCAAGGGGAAATATTTTAATTTTCTTGGTTACTTTTTCTCTATTTACTGTGTTTG
GAAAATTTTCATGGCTACCATCAATATTGTTTTTGATCGAGTTGGGAAAACGGATCCTGTCACAAGAGGC
ATTGAGATCACTGTGAATTATCTGGGAATCCAATTTGATGTGAAGTTTTGGTCCCAACACATTTCCTTCA
TTCTTGTTGGAATAATCATCGTCACATCCATCAGAGGATTGCTGATCACTCTTACCAAGTTCTTTTATGC
CATCTCTAGCAGTAAGTCCTCCAATGTCATTGTCCTGCTATTAGCACAGATAATGGGCATGTACTTTGTC
TCCTCTGTGCTGCTGATCCGAATGAGTATGCCTTTAGAATACCGCACCATAATCACTGAAGTCCTTGGAG
AACTGCAGTTCAACTTCTATCACCGTTGGTTTGATGTGATCTTCCTGGTCAGCGCTCTCTCTAGCATACT
CTTCCTCTATTTGGCTCACAAACAGGCACCAGAGAAGCAAATGGCACCTAAAGGCCTCATGGGCCCAGCT
TTCTTGTACAAAGTGGTTGGTAAGCCTATCCCTAACCCTCTCCTCGGTCTCGATTCTACGTAGTAATGAG
CTAGCGCTAACCGGTGGCGCGTTAAGTCGACAATCAACCTCTGGATTACAAAATTTGTGAAAGATTGACT
GGTATTCTTAACTATGTTGCTCCTTTTACGCTATGTGGATACGCTGCTTTAATGCCTTTGTATCATGCTA
TTGCTTCCCGTATGGCTTTCATTTTCTCCTCCTTGTATAAATCCTGGTTGCTGTCTCTTTATGAGGAGTT
GTGGCCCGTTGTCAGGCAACGTGGCGTGGTGTGCACTGTGTTTGCTGACGCAACCCCCACTGGTTGGGGC
ATTGCCACCACCTGTCAGCTCCTTTCCGGGACTTTCGCTTTCCCCCTCCCTATTGCCACGGCGGAACTCA
TCGCCGCCTGCCTTGCCCGCTGCTGGACAGGGGCTCGGCTGTTGGGCACTGACAATTCCGTGGTGTTGTC
GGGGAAATCATCGTCCTTTCCTTGGCTGCTCGCCTGTGTTGCCACCTGGATTCTGCGCGGGACGTCCTTC
TGCTACGTCCCTTCGGCCCTCAATCCAGCGGACCTTCCTTCCCGCGGCCTGCTGCCGGCTCTGCGGCCTC
TTCCGCGTCTTCGCCTTCGCCCTCAGACGAGTCGGATCTCCCTTTGGGCCGCCTCCCCGCGTCGACTTTA
AGACCAATGACTTACAAGGCAGCTGTAGATCTTAGCCACTTTTTAAAAGAAAAGGGGGGACTGGAAGGGC
TAATTCACTCCCAACGAAGACAAGATCTGCTTTTTGCTTGTACTGGGTCTCTCTGGTTAGACCAGATCTG
AGCCTGGGAGCTCTCTGGCTAACTAGGGAACCCACTGCTTAAGCCTCAATAAAGCTTGCCTTGAGTGCTT
CAAGTAGTGTGTGCCCGTCTGTTGTGTGACTCTGGTAACTAGAGATCCCTCAGACCCTTTTAGTCAGTGT
GGAAAATCTCTAGCAGTACGTATAGTAGTTCATGTCATCTTATTATTCAGTATTTATAACTTGCAAAGAA
ATGAATATCAGAGAGTGAGAGGAACTTGTTTATTGCAGCTTATAATGGTTACAAATAAAGCAATAGCATC
ACAAATTTCACAAATAAAGCATTTTTTTCACTGCATTCTAGTTGTGGTTTGTCCAAACTCATCAATGTAT
CTTATCATGTCTGGCTCTAGCTATCCCGCCCCTAACTCCGCCCATCCCGCCCCTAACTCCGCCCAGTTCC
GCCCATTCTCCGCCCCATGGCTGACTAATTTTTTTTATTTATGCAGAGGCCGAGGCCGCCTCGGCCTCTG
AGCTATTCCAGAAGTAGTGAGGAGGCTTTTTTGGAGGCCTAGGGACGTACCCAATTCGCCCTATAGTGAG
TCGTATTACGCGCGCTCACTGGCCGTCGTTTTACAACGTCGTGACTGGGAAAACCCTGGCGTTACCCAAC
TTAATCGCCTTGCAGCACATCCCCCTTTCGCCAGCTGGCGTAATAGCGAAGAGGCCCGCACCGATCGCCC
TTCCCAACAGTTGCGCAGCCTGAATGGCGAATGGG
[124 nt withheld, positions 3326-3449]
C
[91 nt withheld, positions 3451-3541]
A
[49 nt withheld, positions 3543-3591]
CCTTTGACGTTGGAGTCCACGTTCTTT
[37 nt withheld, positions 3619-3655]
ACCCTATCTCGGTCTATTCTTTTGATTTATAAGGGATTTTGCCGATTTCGGCCTATTGGTTAAAAAATGA
GCTGATTTAACAAAAATTTAACGCGAATTTTAACAAAATATTAACGCTTACAATTTAGGTGGCACTTTTC
GGGGAAATGTGCGCGGAACCCCTATTTGTTTATTTTTCTAAATACATTCAAATATGTATCCGCTCATGAG
ACAATAACCCTGATAAATGCTTCAATAATATTGAAAAAGGAAGAGTATGAGTATTCAACATTTCCGTGTC
GCCCTTATTCCCTTTTTTGCGGCATTTTGCCTTCCTGTTTTTGCTCACCCAGAAACGCTGGTGAAAGTAA
AAGATGCTGAAGATCAGTTGGGTGCACGAGTGGGTTACATCGAACTGGATCTCAACAGCGGTAAGATCCT
TGAGAGTTTTCGCCCCGAAGAACGTTTTCCAATGATGAGCACTTTTAAAGTTCTGCTATGTGGCGCGGTA
TTATCCCGTATTGACGCCGGGCAAGAGCAACTCGGTCGCCGCATACACTATTCTCAGAATGACTTGGTTG
AGTACTCACCAGTCACAGAAAAGCATCTTACGGATGGCATGACAGTAAGAGAATTATGCAGTGCTGCCAT
AACCATGAGTGATAACACTGCGGCCAACTTACTTCTGACAACGATCGGAGGACCGAAGGAGCTAACCGCT
TTTTTGCACAACATGGGGGATCATGTAACTCGCCTTGATCGTTGGGAACCGGAGCTGAATGAAGCCATAC
CAAACGACGAGCGTGACACCACGATGCCTGTAGCAATGGCAACAACGTTGCGCAAACTATTAACTGGCGA
ACTACTTACTCTAGCTTCCCGGCAACAATTAATAGACTGGATGGAGGCGGATAAAGTTGCAGGACCACTT
CTGCGCTCGGCCCTTCCGGCTGGCTGGTTTATTGCTGATAAATCTGGAGCCGGTGAGCGTGGGTCTCGCG
GTATCATTGCAGCACTGGGGCCAGATGGTAAGCCCTCCCGTATCGTAGTTATCTACACGACGGGGAGTCA
GGCAACTATGGATGAACGAAATAGACAGATCGCTGAGATAGGTGCCTCACTGATTAAGCATTGGTAACTG
TCAGACCAAGTTTACTCATATATACTTTAGATTGATTTAAAACTTCATTTTTAATTTAAAAGGATCTAGG
TGAAGATCCTTTTTGATAATCTCATGACCAAAATCCCTTAACGTGAGTTTTCGTTCCACTGAGCGTCAGA
CCCCGTAGAAAAGATCAAAGGATCTTCTTGAGATCCTTTTTTTCTGCGCGTAATCTGCTGCTTGCAAACA
AAAAAACCACCGCTACCAGCGGTGGTTTGTTTGCCGGATCAAGAGCTACCAACTCTTTTTCCGAAGGTAA
CTGGCTTCAGCAGAGCGCAGATACCAAATACTGTTCTTCTAGTGTAGCCGTAGTTAGGCCACCACTTCAA
GAACTCTGTAGCACCGCCTACATACCTCGCTCTGCTAATCCTGTTACCAGTGGCTGCTGCCAGTGGCGAT
AAGTCGTGTCTTACCGGGTTGGACTCAAGACGATAGTTACCGGATAAGGCGCAGCGGTCGGGCTGAACGG
GGGGTTCGTGCACACAGCCCAGCTTGGAGCGAACGACCTACACCGAACTGAGATACCTACAGCGTGAGCT
ATGAGAAAGCGCCACGCTTCCCGAAGGGAGAAAGGCGGACAGGTATCCGGTAAGCGGCAGGGTCGGAACA
GGAGAGCGCACGAGGGAGCTTCCAGGGGGAAACGCCTGGTATCTTTATAGTCCTGTCGGGTTTCGCCACC
TCTGACTTGAGCGTCGATTTTTGTGATGCTCGTCAGGGGGGCGGAGCCTATGGAAAAACGCCAGCAACGC
GGCCTTTTTACGGTTCCTGGCCTTTTGCTGGCCTTTTGCTCACATGTTCTTTCCTGCGTTATCCCCTGAT
TCTGTGGATAACCGTATTACCGCCTTTGAGTGAGCTGATACCGCTCGCCGCAGCCGAACGACCGAGCGCA
GCGAGTCAGTGAGCGAGGAAGCGGAAGAGCGCCCAATACGCAAACCGCCTCTCCCCGCGCGTTGGCCGAT
TCATTAATGCAGCTGGCACGACAGGTTTCCCGACTGGAAAGCGGGCAGTGAGCGCAACGCAATTAATGTG
AGTTAGCTCACTCATTAGGCACCCCAGGCTTTACACTTTATGCTTCCGGCTCGTATGTTGTGTGGAATTG
TGAGCGGATAACAATTTCACACAGGAAACAGCTATGACCATGATTACGCCAAGCGCGCAATTAACCCTCA
CTAAAGGGAACAAAAGCTGGAGCTGCAAGCTTAATGTAGTCTTATGCAATACTCTTGTAGTCTTGCAACA
TGGTAACGATGAGTTAGCAACATGCCTTACAAGGAGAGAAAAAGCACCGTGCATGCCGATTGGTGGAAGT
AAGGTGGTACGATCGTGCCTTATTAGGAAGGCAACAGACGGGTCTGACATGGATTGGACGAACCACTGAA
TTGCCGCATTGCAGAGATATTGTATTTAAGTGCCTAGCTCGATACATAAACGGGTCTCTCTGGTTAGACC
AGATCTGAGCCTGGGAGCTCTCTGGCTAACTAGGGAACCCACTGCTTAAGCCTCAATAAAGCTTGCCTTG
AGTGCTTCAAGTAGTGTGTGCCCGTCTGTTGTGTGACTCTGGTAACTAGAGATCCCTCAGACCCTTTTAG
TCAGTGTGGAAAATCTCTAGCAGTGGCGCCCGAACAGGGACTTGAAAGCGAAAGGGAAACCAGAGGAGCT
CTCTCGACGCAGGACTCGGCTTGCTGAAGCGCGCACGGCAAGAGGCGAGGGGCGGCGACTGGTGAGTACG
CCAAAAATTTTGACTAGCGGAGGCTAGAAGGAGAGAGATGGGTGCGAGAGCGTCAGTATTAAGCGGGGGA
GAATTAGATCGCGATGGGAAAAAATTCGGTTAAGGCCAGGGGGAAAGAAAAAATATAAATTAAAACATAT
AGTATGGGCAAGCAGGGAGCTAGAACGATTCGCAGTTAATCCTGGCCTGTTAGAAACATCAGAAGGCTGT
AGACAAATACTGGGACAGCTACAACCATCCCTTCAGACAGGATCAGAAGAACTTAGATCATTATATAATA
CAGTAGCAACCCTCTATTGTGTGCATCAAAGGATAGAGATAAAAGACACCAAGGAAGCTTTAGACAAGAT
AGAGGAAGAGCAAAACAAAAGTAAGACCACCGCACAGCAAGCGGCCGCTGATCTTCAGACCTGGAGGAGG
AGATATGAGGGACAATTGGAGAAGTGAATTATATAAATATAAAGTAGTAAAAATTGAACCATTAGGAGTA
GCACCCACCAAGGCAAAGAGAAGAGTGGTGCAGAGAGAAAAAAGAGCAGTGGGAATAGGAGCTTTGTTCC
TTGGGTTCTTGGGAGCAGCAGGAAGCACTATGGGCGCAGCGTCAATGACGCTGACGGTACAGGCCAGACA
ATTATTGTCTGGTATAGTGCAGCAGCAGAACAATTTGCTGAGGGCTATTGAGGCGCAACAGCATCTGTTG
CAACTCACAGTCTGGGGCATCAAGCAGCTCCAGGCAAGAATCCTGGCTGTGGAAAGATACCTAAAGGATC
AACAGCTCCTGGGGATTTGGGGTTGCTCTGGAAAACTCATTTGCACCACTGCTGTGCCTTGGAATGCTAG
TTGGAGTAATAAATCTCTGGAACAGATTTGGAATCACACGACCTGGATGGAGTGGGACAGAGAAATTAAC
AATTACACAAGCTTAATACACTCCTTAATTGAAGAATCGCAAAACCAGCAAGAAAAGAATGAACAAGAAT
TATTGGAATTAGATAAATGGGCAAGTTTGTGGAATTGGTTTAACATAACAAATTGGCTGTGGTATATAAA
ATTATTCATAATGATAGTAGGAGGCTTGGTAGGTTTAAGAATAGTTTTTGCTGTACTTTCTATAGTGAAT
AGAGTTAGGCAGGGATATTCACCATTATCGTTTCAGACCCACCTCCCAACCCCGAGGGGACCCTTGCGCC
TTTTCCAAGGCAGCCCTGGGTTTGCGCAGGGACGCGGCTGCTCTGGGCGTGGTTCCGGGAAACGCAGCGG
CGCCGACCCTGGGTCTCGCACATTCTTCACGTCCGTTCGCAGCGTCACCCGGATCTTCGCCGCTACCCTT
GTGGGCCCCCCGGCGACGCTTCCTGCTCCGCCCCTAAGTCGGGAAGGTTCCTTGCGGTTCGCGGCGTGCC
GGACGTGACAAACGGAAGCCGCACGTCTCACTAGTACCCTCGCAGACGGACAGCGCCAGGGAGCAATGGC
AGCGCGCCGACCGCGATGGGCTGTGGCCAATAGCGGCTGCTCAGCAGGGCGCGCCGAGAGCAGCGGCCGG
GAAGGGGCGGTGCGGGAGGCGGGGTGTGGGGCGGTAGTGTGGGCCCTGTTCCTGCCCGCGCGGTGTTCCG
CATTCTGCAAGCCTCCGGAGCGCACGTCGGCAGTCGGCTCCCTCGTTGACCGAATCACCGACCTCTCTCC
CCAGGGGGTACCACCATGGCCAAGCCTTTGTCTCAAGAAGAATCCACCCTCATTGAAAGAGCAACGGCTA
CAATCAACAGCATCCCCATCTCTGAAGACTACAGCGTCGCCAGCGCAGCTCTCTCTAGCGACGGCCGCAT
CTTCACTGGTGTCAATGTATATCATTTTACTGGGGGACCTTGTGCAGAACTCGTGGTGCTGGGCACTGCT
GCTGCTGCGGCAGCTGGCAACCTGACTTGTATCGTCGCGATCGGAAATGAGAACAGGGGCATCTTGAGCC
CCTGCGGACGGTGCCGACAGGTGCTTCTCGATCTGCATCCTGGGATCAAAGCCATAGTGAAGGACAGTGA
TGGACAGCCGACGGCAGTTGGGATTCGTGAATTGCTGCCCTCTGGTTATGTGTGGGAGGGCCTGCAGCTG
CAGTAGTAAGAATTCTAGATCTTGAGACAAATGGCAGTATTCATCCACAATTTTAAAAGAAAAGGGGGGA
TTGGGGGGTACAGTGCAGGGGAAAGAATAGTAGACATAATAGCAACAGACATACAAACTAAAGAATTACA
AAAACAAATTACAAAAATTCAAAATTTTCGGGTTTATTACAGGGACAGCAGAGATCCACTTTGGCGCCGG
CTCGAGGGGGCCCGGGGTTATTAATAGTAATCAATTACGGGGTCATTAGTTCATAGCCCATATATGGAGT
TCCGCGTTACATAACTTAC
Features (pLannotate 1.2.2; 32 found; start..end, strand, type, name):
     97..300     +  promoter       CMV promoter: human cytomegalovirus (CMV) immediate early promoter
    324..344     +  protein_bind   attB1: mutant version of attB; core recombination site for the Gateway® BP reaction BP Clonase™
    365..1729    +  CDS            GPR89A: GPHRA_HUMAN - Also known as GPHRA, GPR89, SH120. Experimental evidence at protein level: Swiss-Prot protein existence level 1. Voltage dependent anion channel required for acidification and functions of the Golgi apparatus that may function in counter-ion conductance (PubMed:12761501, PubMed:18794847). Plays a role in lymphocyte development, probably by acting as a RABL3 effector in hematopoietic cells (By similarity). From Homo sapiens (Human).
   1746..1766    -  protein_bind   attB2: mutant version of attB; core recombination site for the Gateway® BP reaction BP Clonase™
   1769..1810    +  CDS            V5 tag: epitope tag from simian virus 5
   1852..2440    +  misc_feature   WPRE: woodchuck hepatitis virus posttranscriptional regulatory element
   2491..2510    +  misc_feature   cPPT/CTS (fragment): central polypurine tract and central termination sequence of HIV-1
   2512..2745    +  LTR            3' LTR (ΔU3): self-inactivating 3' long terminal repeat (LTR) from HIV-1
   2823..2944    +  polyA_signal   SV40 poly(A) signal: SV40 polyadenylation signal
   2984..3119    +  rep_origin     SV40 ori: SV40 origin of replication
   3140..3158    -  promoter       T7 promoter: promoter for bacteriophage T7 RNA polymerase
   3166..3321    +  CDS            lacZα (fragment): LacZα fragment of β-galactosidase; lacZ fragment
   3326..3754    +  rep_origin     f1 ori (sequence partly withheld): f1 bacteriophage origin of replication; arrow indicates direction of (+) strand synthesis
   3807..3911    +  promoter       AmpR promoter: bla
   3912..4772    +  CDS            AmpR: β-lactamase; bla; confers resistance to ampicillin, carbenicillin, and related antibiotics
   4943..5531    +  rep_origin     ori: high-copy-number ColE1/pMB1/pBR322/pUC origin of replication
   5714..5806    +  CDS            lacI (fragment): lac repressor; lacI; The lac repressor binds to the lac operator to inhibit transcription in E. coli. This inhibition can be relieved by adding lactose or isopropyl-β-D-thiogalactopyranoside (IPTG).
   5819..5840    +  protein_bind   CAP binding site: CAP binding activates transcription in the presence of cAMP. E. coli catabolite activator protein
   5855..5885    +  promoter       lac promoter: promoter for the E. coli lac operon
   5893..5909    +  protein_bind   lac operator: The lac repressor binds to the lac operator to inhibit transcription in E. coli. This inhibition can be relieved by adding lactose or isopropyl-β-D-thiogalactopyranoside (IPTG). lac repressor encoded by lacI
   5954..5972    +  promoter       T3 promoter: promoter for bacteriophage T3 RNA polymerase
   6000..6226    +  promoter       RSV promoter: Rous sarcoma virus enhancer/promoter
   6227..6407    +  LTR            5' LTR (truncated): truncated 5' long terminal repeat (LTR) from HIV-1
   6454..6579    +  misc_feature   HIV-1 Ψ: packaging signal of human immunodeficiency virus type 1
   6563..6926    +  CDS            HIV-1 gag (fragment): gag protein from human immunodeficiency virus 1; gag
   7072..7305    +  misc_feature   RRE: The Rev response element (RRE) of HIV-1 allows for Rev-dependent mRNA export from the nucleus to the cytoplasm.
   7682..7708    +  CDS            Rev (fragment): human immunodeficiency virus 1 (HIV-1) Rev protein; rev; enhances nuclear export of unspliced and incompletely spliced viral mRNAs
   7709..8209    +  promoter       hPGK promoter: human phosphoglycerate kinase 1 promoter
   8221..8616    +  CDS            BSD: blasticidin S deaminase; Aspergillus terreus BSD; confers resistance to blasticidin
   8676..8793    +  misc_feature   cPPT/CTS: central polypurine tract and central termination sequence of HIV-1
   8852..8924    +  enhancer       CMV enhancer (fragment): human cytomegalovirus immediate early enhancer
   8923..96      +  enhancer       CMV enhancer (fragment) (across the origin): human cytomegalovirus immediate early enhancer; contains an 18-bp deletion relative to the standard CMV enhancer
