[The description below was written by a language model from this plasmid's Addgene catalogue record and pLannotate feature annotations shown in this document.]
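Description:
IDG_GPR89B_OE_1 is a mammalian overexpression plasmid for human GPR89B, built by Gateway cloning into the pLX304 backbone. Although catalogued simply as a mammalian expression vector, the feature table shows a third-generation, self-inactivating HIV-1 lentiviral transfer architecture: an RSV promoter drives a truncated 5' LTR, followed by the Ψ packaging signal with a gag fragment, the Rev response element for Rev-dependent nuclear export of the genomic RNA, a central polypurine tract, and a ΔU3 3' LTR that inactivates the LTR promoter after integration. An SV40 polyadenylation signal and SV40 origin lie downstream of the 3' LTR. In bacteria the plasmid is maintained through a ColE1/pUC-type origin and ampicillin resistance (the catalogue lists it as low copy), and an f1 origin and remnants of lac and T7/T3 elements are also present.

Within the viral cassette there are two expression units. A human PGK promoter drives blasticidin S deaminase, allowing blasticidin selection of transfected or transduced mammalian cells. Downstream, the CMV enhancer/promoter drives the open reading frame, which is flanked by attB1 and attB2 sites left by Gateway recombination and is positioned so that it reads into a backbone-encoded C-terminal V5 epitope tag for detection. A WPRE follows to enhance transcript stability and expression. The automated annotation labels the coding sequence as GPR89A, the closely related paralogue encoding the Golgi pH regulator anion channel, whereas the catalogue identifies it as GPR89B; this probably reflects the similarity of the two genes. The stated purpose is overexpression of GPR89B in mammalian cells.
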