Addgene plasmid #161700: IDG_GPR89B_OE_1
Purpose: Overexpresses GPR89B
Depositing lab: Mike McManus. Depositing organization: University of California, San Francisco (UCSF).
Backbone
  Vector backbone: pLX304
  Vector type: Mammalian Expression
  Selectable markers: Blasticidin
Growth in bacteria
  Bacterial resistance: Ampicillin, 100 μg/mL
  Growth temperature: 30°C
  Growth strain: NEB Stable
  Copy number: Low Copy
Gene/Insert
  Gene/Insert name: GPR89B
  Species: H. sapiens (human)
  Entrez Gene: GPR89B (a.k.a. GPHR, GPR89, GPR89C, LINC02804, SH120, UNQ192)
  Tag / fusion protein: V5 (C terminal on backbone)
  Cloning method: Gateway Cloning
Terms and licenses: Academic/Nonprofit Terms; Industry Terms: Not Available to Industry
How to cite: IDG_GPR89B_OE_1 was a gift from Mike McManus (Addgene plasmid # 161700 ; http://n2t.net/addgene:161700 ; RRID:Addgene_161700)
