>Addgene plasmid #161700 | IDG_GPR89B_OE_1 | depositor partial sequence | sequence record 313399 | Sequence
ATGAGTTTCCTGATCGACTCCAGCATCATGATTACCTCCCAGATACTATTTTTTGGATTTGGGTGGCTTT
TCTTCATGCGCCAATTGTTTAAAGACTATGAGATACGTCAGTATGTTGTACAGGTGATCTTCTCCGTGAC
GTTTGCATTTTCTTGCACCATGTTTGAGCTCATCATCTTTGAAATCTTAGGAGTATTGAATAGCAGCTCC
CGTTATTTTCACTGGAAAATGAACCTGTGTGTAATTCTGCTGATCCTGGTTTTCATGGTGCCTTTTTACA
TTGGCTATTTTATTGTGAGCAATATCCGACTACTGCATAAACAACGACTGCTTTTTTCCTGTCTCTTATG
GCTGACCTTTATGTATTTCTTCTGGAAACTAGGAGATCCCTTTCCCATTCTCAGCCCAAAACATGGGATC
TTATCCATAGAACAGCTCATCAGCCGGGTTGGTGTGATTGGAGTGACTCTCATGGCTCTTCTTTCTGGAT
TTGGTGCTGTCAACTGCCCATACACTTACATGTCTTACTTCCTCAGGAATGTGACTGACACGGATATTCT
AGCCCTGGAACGGCGACTGCTGCAAACCATGGATATGATCATAAGCAAAAAGAAAAGGATGGCAATGGCA
CGGAGAACAATGTTCCAGAAGGGGGAAGTGCATAACAAACCATCAGGTTTCTGGGGAATGATAAAAAGTG
TTACCACTTCAGCATCAGGAAGTGAAAATCTTACTCTTATTCAACAGGAAGTGGATGCTTTGGAAGAATT
AAGCAGGCAGCTTTTTCTGGAAACAGCTGATCTATATGCTACCAAGGAGAGAATAGAATACTCCAAAACC
TTCAAGGGGAAATATTTTAATTTTCTTGGTTACTTTTTCTCTATTTACTGTGTTTGGAAAATTTTCATGG
CTACCATCAATATTGTTTTTGATCGAGTTGGGAAAACGGATCCTGTCACAAGAGGCATTGAGATCACTGT
GAATTATCTGGGAATCCAATTTGATGTGAAGTTTTGGTCCCAACACATTTCCTTCATTCTTGTTGGAATA
ATCATCGTCACATCCATCAGAGGATTGCTGATCACTCTTACCAAGTTCTTTTATGCCATCTCTAGCAGTA
AGTCCTCCAATGTCATTGTCCTGCTATTAGCACAGATAATGGGCATGTACTTTGTCTCCTCTGTGCTGCT
GATCCGAATGAGTATGCCTTTAGAATACCGCACCATAATCACTGAAGTCCTTGGAGAACTGCAGTTCAAC
TTCTATCACCGTTGGTTTGATGTGATCTTCCTGGTCAGCGCTCTCTCTAGCATACTCTTCCTCTATTTGG
CTCACAAACAGGCACCAGAGAAGCAAATGGCACCTAAAGGCCTCATGGGCCCAGCTTTCTTGTACAAAGT
GGTTGGTAAGCCTATCCCTAACCCTCTCCTCGGTCTCGATTCTACGTAG
